>Addgene plasmid #165820 | pGAL4AD 768-881 | addgene full sequence | sequence record 335093 | Addgene NGS Result
GCCCTGATAGACGGTTTTTCGCCCTTTGACGTTGGAGTCCACGTTCTTT
[37 nt withheld, positions 50-86]
ACCCTATCTCGGTCTATTCTTTTGATTTATAAGGGATTTTGCCGATTTCGGCCTATTGGTTAAAAAATGA
GCTGATTTAACAAAAATTTAACGCGAATTTTAACAAAATATTAACGCTTACAATTTCCTGATGCGGTATT
TTCTCCTTACGCATCTGTGCGGTATTTCACACCGCATCAGGTGGCACTTTTCGGGGAAATGTGCGCGGAA
CCCCTATTTGTTTATTTTTCTAAATACATTCAAATATGTATCCGCTCATGAGACAATAACCCTGATAAAT
GCTTCAATAATATTGAAAAAGGAAGAGTATGAGTATTCAACATTTCCGTGTCGCCCTTATTCCCTTTTTT
GCGGCATTTTGCCTTCCTGTTTTTGCTCACCCAGAAACGCTGGTGAAAGTAAAAGATGCTGAAGATCAGT
TGGGTGCACGAGTGGGTTACATCGAACTGGATCTCAACAGCGGTAAGATCCTTGAGAGTTTTCGCCCCGA
AGAACGTTTTCCAATGATGAGCACTTTTAAAGTTCTGCTATGTGGCGCGGTATTATCCCGTATTGACGCC
GGGCAAGAGCAACTCGGTCGCCGCATACACTATTCTCAGAATGACTTGGTTGAGTACTCACCAGTCACAG
AAAAGCATCTTACGGATGGCATGACAGTAAGAGAATTATGCAGTGCTGCCATAACCATGAGTGATAACAC
TGCGGCCAACTTACTTCTGACAACGATCGGAGGACCGAAGGAGCTAACCGCTTTTTTGCACAACATGGGG
GATCATGTAACTCGCCTTGATCGTTGGGAACCGGAGCTGAATGAAGCCATACCAAACGACGAGCGTGACA
CCACGATGCCTGTAGCAATGGCAACAACGTTGCGCAAACTATTAACTGGCGAACTACTTACTCTAGCTTC
CCGGCAACAATTAATAGACTGGATGGAGGCGGATAAAGTTGCAGGACCACTTCTGCGCTCGGCCCTTCCG
GCTGGCTGGTTTATTGCTGATAAATCTGGAGCCGGTGAGCGTGGGTCGCGCGGTATCATTGCAGCACTGG
GGCCAGATGGTAAGCCCTCCCGTATCGTAGTTATCTACACGACGGGGAGTCAGGCAACTATGGATGAACG
AAATAGACAGATCGCTGAGATAGGTGCCTCACTGATTAAGCATTGGTAACTGTCAGACCAAGTTTACTCA
TATATACTTTAGATTGATTTAAAACTTCATTTTTAATTTAAAAGGATCTAGGTGAAGATCCTTTTTGATA
ATCTCATGACCAAAATCCCTTAACGTGAGTTTTCGTTCCACTGAGCGTCAGACCCCGTAGAAAAGATCAA
AGGATCTTCTTGAGATCCTTTTTTTCTGCGCGTAATCTGCTGCTTGCAAACAAAAAAACCACCGCTACCA
GCGGTGGTTTGTTTGCCGGATCAAGAGCTACCAACTCTTTTTCCGAAGGTAACTGGCTTCAGCAGAGCGC
AGATACCAAATACTGTTCTTCTAGTGTAGCCGTAGTTAGGCCACCACTTCAAGAACTCTGTAGCACCGCC
TACATACCTCGCTCTGCTAATCCTGTTACCAGTGGCTGCTGCCAGTGGCGATAAGTCGTGTCTTACCGGG
TTGGACTCAAGACGATAGTTACCGGATAAGGCGCAGCGGTCGGGCTGAACGGGGGGTTCGTGCACACAGC
CCAGCTTGGAGCGAACGACCTACACCGAACTGAGATACCTACAGCGTGAGCTATGAGAAAGCGCCACGCT
TCCCGAAGGGAGAAAGGCGGACAGGTATCCGGTAAGCGGCAGGGTCGGAACAGGAGAGCGCACGAGGGAG
CTTCCAGGGGGAAACGCCTGGTATCTTTATAGTCCTGTCGGGTTTCGCCACCTCTGACTTGAGCGTCGAT
TTTTGTGATGCTCGTCAGGGGGGCGGAGCCTATGGAAAAACGCCAGCAACGCGGCCTTTTTACGGTTCCT
GGCCTTTTGCTGGCCTTTTGCTCACATGTTCTTTCCTGCGTTATCCCCTGATTCTGTGGATAACCGTATT
ACCGCCTTTGAGTGAGCTGATACCGCTCGCCGCAGCCGAACGACCGAGCGCAGCGAGTCAGTGAGCGAGG
AAGCGGAAGAGCGCCCAATACGCAAACCGCCTCTCCCCGCGCGTTGGCCGATTCATTAATGCAGCTGGCA
CGACAGGTTTCCCGACTGGAAAGCGGGCAGTGAGCGCAACGCAATTAATGTGAGTTAGCTCACTCATTAG
GCACCCCAGGCTTTACACTTTATGCTTCCGGCTCGTATGTTGTGTGGAATTGTGAGCGGATAACAATTTC
ACACAGGAAACAGCTATGACCATGATTACGCCAAGCTATTTAGGTGACACTATAGAATACTCAAGCTATG
CATCCAACGCGTTGGGAGCTCTCCCATATGGTCGACCTGCAGGCGGCCGCGAATTCACTAGTGATTGGGC
GATGAGTGGTCTCGCTCGGCCAACTTCAACCAGAGTGGTAACATTGCGGACAGCTCCTTGAGCTTCACGT
TTACCAACAGCTCCAACGGTCCAAACTTGATCACGACTCAGACAAACTCCCAGGCATTGTCCCAGCCCAT
TGCCAGCTCGAATGTGCATGATAACTTTATGAATAATGAAATTACTGCCTCCAAGATTGACGACGGCAAC
AACAGCAAGCCCCTTTCCCCAGGCTGGACTGACCAGACGGCCTACAATGCTTTCGGTATCACCACTGGCA
TGTTCAACACCACAACGATGGACGACGTATATAACTATCTTTTTGATGATGAGGATACTCCACCGAACCC
AAAGAAGGAGTAGGCTTCGAGACCACTCATCGCCCAATCGAATTCCCGCGGCCGCCATGGCGGCCGGGAG
CATGCGACGTCGGGCCCAATTCGCCCTATAGTGAGTCGTATTACAATTCACTGGCCGTCGTTTTACAACG
TCGTGACTGGGAAAACCCTGGCGTTACCCAACTTAATCGCCTTGCAGCACATCCCCCTTTCGCCAGCTGG
CGTAATAGCGAAGAGGCCCGCACCGATCGCCCTTCCCAACAGTTGCGCAGCCTGAATGGCGAATGG
[124 nt withheld, positions 3163-3286]
C
[91 nt withheld, positions 3288-3378]
AGGGTGATGGTTCACGTAGTGGGCCAGC
Features (pLannotate 1.2.2; 14 found; start..end, strand, type, name):
    213..263     -  misc_feature   bom (fragment): basis of mobility region from pBR322
    290..394     +  promoter       AmpR promoter: bla
    395..1255    +  CDS            AmpR: β-lactamase; bla; confers resistance to ampicillin, carbenicillin, and related antibiotics
   1426..2014    +  rep_origin     ori: high-copy-number ColE1/pMB1/pBR322/pUC origin of replication
   2197..2289    +  CDS            lacI (fragment): lac repressor; lacI; The lac repressor binds to the lac operator to inhibit transcription in E. coli. This inhibition can be relieved by adding lactose or isopropyl-β-D-thiogalactopyranoside (IPTG).
   2302..2323    +  protein_bind   CAP binding site: CAP binding activates transcription in the presence of cAMP. E. coli catabolite activator protein
   2338..2368    +  promoter       lac promoter: promoter for the E. coli lac operon
   2376..2392    +  protein_bind   lac operator: The lac repressor binds to the lac operator to inhibit transcription in E. coli. This inhibition can be relieved by adding lactose or isopropyl-β-D-thiogalactopyranoside (IPTG). lac repressor encoded by lacI
   2434..2452    +  promoter       SP6 promoter: promoter for bacteriophage SP6 RNA polymerase
   2464..2526    +  CDS            VESPI_VESMG (fragment): Experimental evidence at protein level: Swiss-Prot protein existence level 1. Shows contractile activity on isolated ileum smooth muscle. From Vespa magnifica (Hornet).
   2555..2896    +  CDS            GAL4 (fragment): GAL4_YEAST - Experimental evidence at protein level: Swiss-Prot protein existence level 1. This protein is a positive regulator for the gene expression of the galactose-induced genes such as GAL1, GAL2, GAL7, GAL10, and MEL1 which code for the enzymes used to convert galactose to glucose. It recognizes a 17 base pair sequence in (5'-CGGRNNRCYNYNCNCCG-3') the upstream activating sequence (UAS-G) of these genes. From Saccharomyces cerevisiae (strain ATCC 204508 / S288c) (Baker's yeast).
   2981..2999    -  promoter       T7 promoter: promoter for bacteriophage T7 RNA polymerase
   3002..3159    +  CDS            lacZα (fragment): LacZα fragment of β-galactosidase; lacZ fragment
   3163..212     +  rep_origin     f1 ori (across the origin) (sequence partly withheld): f1 bacteriophage origin of replication; arrow indicates direction of (+) strand synthesis
