[The description below was written by a language model from this plasmid's Addgene catalogue record and pLannotate feature annotations shown in this document.]
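Description:
pGAL4AD 768-881 is a small (about 3.4 kb) part-donor plasmid built on the pUPD backbone, a domestication or entry vector used in modular, hierarchical DNA assembly schemes. It is catalogued as an insect expression construct, but the feature table shows no insect promoter or terminator, so it serves as a building block rather than a stand-alone expression vector. It is maintained in E. coli at high copy through a ColE1/pUC-type origin and selected with ampicillin via the β-lactamase gene and its native promoter. An f1 origin and a pBR322 bom fragment are also present.

The payload is a 342 bp coding fragment corresponding to amino acids 768–881 of the Saccharomyces cerevisiae GAL4 protein, its C-terminal transcriptional activation domain. The record lists the insert species as synthetic. The fragment sits in the backbone's cloning region, flanked by SP6 and T7 phage promoters and lying between the lac promoter/operator elements and a residual lacZα fragment, the remnants of a blue/white screening cassette interrupted by the insert. A short upstream match annotated as a hornet peptide is probably a spurious hit from automated annotation, not a designed element.

The depositor labels the part as "CDS-TL5", a defined position in a multi-part coding sequence. The activation domain is not functional alone: it must be assembled with linker parts occupying positions TL2–TL4 and a DNA-binding domain at TL1 to generate a complete chimeric transcription factor. Such modular activators belong to a toolkit for genetic manipulation in Drosophila. The specific cloning sites are not stated in the record.
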