Addgene plasmid #165820: pGAL4AD 768-881
Purpose: 768-881 AA of GAL4 activation domain, requires assembly with TL2-TL4 linker and TL1 DNA binding domain
Depositing lab: Koen Venken. Depositing organization: Baylor College of Medicine. Publication: Multiplexed drug-based selection and counterselection genetic manipulations in Drosophila. Matinyan N, Karkhanis MS, Gonzalez Y, Jain A, Saltzman A, Malovannaya A, Sarrion-Perdigones A, Dierick HA, Venken KJT. Cell Rep. 2021 Sep 14;36(11):109700. doi: 10.1016/j.celrep.2021.109700. PubMed 34525356.
Backbone
  Vector backbone: pUPD
  Backbone size w/o insert (bp): 3057
  Vector type: Insect Expression
Growth in bacteria
  Bacterial resistance: Ampicillin, 100 μg/mL
  Growth temperature: 37°C
  Growth strain: DH10B
  Copy number: High Copy
Gene/Insert
  Gene/Insert name: GAL4AD 768-881
  Species: Synthetic
  Insert size (bp): 342
  Cloning method: Restriction Enzyme; 5′ cloning site Unknown (unknown if destroyed)
Terms and licenses: Academic/Nonprofit Terms; Industry Terms: Not Available to Industry
Depositor comments: CDS-TL5
How to cite: pGAL4AD 768-881 was a gift from Koen Venken (Addgene plasmid # 165820 ; http://n2t.net/addgene:165820 ; RRID:Addgene_165820)
